>Addgene plasmid #196139 | AAVS1_gRNA | addgene full sequence | sequence record 386827 | Addgene NGS Result
TTAATGTAGTCTTATGCAATACTCTTGTAGTCTTGCAACATGGTAACGATGAGTTAGCAACATGCCTTAC
AAGGAGAGAAAAAGCACCGTGCATGCCGATTGGTGGAAGTAAGGTGGTACGATCGTGCCTTATTAGGAAG
GCAACAGACGGGTCTGACATGGATTGGACGAACCACTGAATTGCCGCATTGCAGAGATATTGTATTTAAG
TGCCTAGCTCGATACATAAACGGGTCTCTCTGGTTAGACCAGATCTGAGCCTGGGAGCTCTCTGGCTAAC
TAGGGAACCCACTGCTTAAGCCTCAATAAAGCTTGCCTTGAGTGCTTCAAGTAGTGTGTGCCCGTCTGTT
GTGTGACTCTGGTAACTAGAGATCCCTCAGACCCTTTTAGTCAGTGTGGAAAATCTCTAGCAGTGGCGCC
CGAACAGGGACTTGAAAGCGAAAGGGAAACCAGAGGAGCTCTCTCGACGCAGGACTCGGCTTGCTGAAGC
GCGCACGGCAAGAGGCGAGGGGCGGCGACTGGTGAGTACGCCAAAAATTTTGACTAGCGGAGGCTAGAAG
GAGAGAGATGGGTGCGAGAGCGTCAGTATTAAGCGGGGGAGAATTAGATCGCGATGGGAAAAAATTCGGT
TAAGGCCAGGGGGAAAGAAAAAATATAAATTAAAACATATAGTATGGGCAAGCAGGGAGCTAGAACGATT
CGCAGTTAATCCTGGCCTGTTAGAAACATCAGAAGGCTGTAGACAAATACTGGGACAGCTACAACCATCC
CTTCAGACAGGATCAGAAGAACTTAGATCATTATATAATACAGTAGCAACCCTCTATTGTGTGCATCAAA
GGATAGAGATAAAAGACACCAAGGAAGCTTTAGACAAGATAGAGGAAGAGCAAAACAAAAGTAAGACCAC
CGCACAGCAAGCGGCCGCTGATCTTCAGACCTGGAGGAGGAGATATGAGGGACAATTGGAGAAGTGAATT
ATATAAATATAAAGTAGTAAAAATTGAACCATTAGGAGTAGCACCCACCAAGGCAAAGAGAAGAGTGGTG
CAGAGAGAAAAAAGAGCAGTGGGAATAGGAGCTTTGTTCCTTGGGTTCTTGGGAGCAGCAGGAAGCACTA
TGGGCGCAGCGTCAATGACGCTGACGGTACAGGCCAGACAATTATTGTCTGGTATAGTGCAGCAGCAGAA
CAATTTGCTGAGGGCTATTGAGGCGCAACAGCATCTGTTGCAACTCACAGTCTGGGGCATCAAGCAGCTC
CAGGCAAGAATCCTGGCTGTGGAAAGATACCTAAAGGATCAACAGCTCCTGGGGATTTGGGGTTGCTCTG
GAAAACTCGCCATTTGTCTCAAGATCTAGAATTCAAAAAAAGCACCGACTCGGTGCCACTTTGCTGTTTC
CAGCAAAGTTGATAACGGACTAGCCTTATTTAAACTTGCTATGCTGTTTCCAGCATAGCTCTTAAACACG
CCGACGGTATCAGCGCCCGGTGTTTCGTCCTTTCCACAAGATATATAAAGCCAAGAAATCGAAATACTTT
CAAGTTACGGTAAGCATATGATAGTCCATTTTAAAACATAATTTTAAAACTGCAAACTACCCAAGAAATT
ATTACTTTCTACGTCACGTATTTTGTACTAATATCTTTGTGTTTACAGTCAAATTAATTCTAATTATCTC
TCTAACAGCCTTGTATCGTATATGCAAATATGAAGGAATCATGGGAAATAGGCCCTCCCACAATTTTAAA
AGAAAAGGGGGGATTGGGGGGTACAGTGCAGGGGAAAGAATAGTAGACATAATAGCAACAGACATACAAA
CTAAAGAATTACAAAAACAAATTACAAAAATTCAAAATTTTCGGGTTTATTACAGGGACAGCAGAGATCC
ACTTTGGCGCCGGCTCGAGTGGCTCCGGTGCCCGTCAGTGGGCAGAGCGCACATCGCCCACAGTCCCCGA
GAAGTTGGGGGGAGGGGTCGGCAATTGAACCGGTGCCTAGAGAAGGTGGCGCGGGGTAAACTGGGAAAGT
GATGTCGTGTACTGGCTCCGCCTTTTTCCCGAGGGTGGGGGAGAACCGTATATAAGTGCAGTAGTCGCCG
TGAACGTTCTTTTTCGCAACGGGTTTGCCGCCAGAACACAGGTGTCGTGACGCGGGATCCGCCACCATGG
ATTACAAAGACGATGACGATAAGATGGCCCCAAAGAAGAAGCGGAAGGTCGGTATCCACGGAGTCCCAGC
AGCCGACAAGAAGTACAGCATCGGCCTGGACATCGGCACCAACTCTGTGGGCTGGGCCGTGATCACCGAC
GAGTACAAGGTGCCCAGCAAGAAATTCAAGGTGCTGGGCAACACCGACCGGCACAGCATCAAGAAGAACC
TGATCGGAGCCCTGCTGTTCGACAGCGGCGAAACAGCCGAGGCCACCCGGCTGAAGAGAACCGCCAGAAG
AAGATACACCAGACGGAAGAACCGGATCTGCTATCTGCAAGAGATCTTCAGCAACGAGATGGCCAAGGTG
GACGACAGCTTCTTCCACAGACTGGAAGAGTCCTTCCTGGTGGAAGAGGATAAGAAGCACGAGCGGCACC
CCATCTTCGGCAACATCGTGGACGAGGTGGCCTACCACGAGAAGTACCCCACCATCTACCACCTGAGAAA
GAAACTGGTGGACAGCACCGACAAGGCCGACCTGCGGCTGATCTATCTGGCCCTGGCCCACATGATCAAG
TTCCGGGGCCACTTCCTGATCGAGGGCGACCTGAACCCCGACAACAGCGACGTGGACAAGCTGTTCATCC
AGCTGGTGCAGACCTACAACCAGCTGTTCGAGGAAAACCCCATCAACGCCAGCGGCGTGGACGCCAAGGC
CATCCTGTCTGCCAGACTGAGCAAGAGCAGACGGCTGGAAAATCTGATCGCCCAGCTGCCCGGCGAGAAG
AAGAATGGCCTGTTCGGAAACCTGATTGCCCTGAGCCTGGGCCTGACCCCCAACTTCAAGAGCAACTTCG
ACCTGGCCGAGGATGCCAAACTGCAGCTGAGCAAGGACACCTACGACGACGACCTGGACAACCTGCTGGC
CCAGATCGGCGACCAGTACGCCGACCTGTTTCTGGCCGCCAAGAACCTGTCCGACGCCATCCTGCTGAGC
GACATCCTGAGAGTGAACACCGAGATCACCAAGGCCCCCCTGAGCGCCTCTATGATCAAGAGATACGACG
AGCACCACCAGGACCTGACCCTGCTGAAAGCTCTCGTGCGGCAGCAGCTGCCTGAGAAGTACAAAGAGAT
TTTCTTCGACCAGAGCAAGAACGGCTACGCCGGCTACATTGACGGCGGAGCCAGCCAGGAAGAGTTCTAC
AAGTTCATCAAGCCCATCCTGGAAAAGATGGACGGCACCGAGGAACTGCTCGTGAAGCTGAACAGAGAGG
ACCTGCTGCGGAAGCAGCGGACCTTCGACAACGGCAGCATCCCCCACCAGATCCACCTGGGAGAGCTGCA
CGCCATTCTGCGGCGGCAGGAAGATTTTTACCCATTCCTGAAGGACAACCGGGAAAAGATCGAGAAGATC
CTGACCTTCCGCATCCCCTACTACGTGGGCCCTCTGGCCAGGGGAAACAGCAGATTCGCCTGGATGACCA
GAAAGAGCGAGGAAACCATCACCCCCTGGAACTTCGAGGAAGTGGTGGACAAGGGCGCTTCCGCCCAGAG
CTTCATCGAGCGGATGACCAACTTCGATAAGAACCTGCCCAACGAGAAGGTGCTGCCCAAGCACAGCCTG
CTGTACGAGTACTTCACCGTGTATAACGAGCTGACCAAAGTGAAATACGTGACCGAGGGAATGAGAAAGC
CCGCCTTCCTGAGCGGCGAGCAGAAAAAGGCCATCGTGGACCTGCTGTTCAAGACCAACCGGAAAGTGAC
CGTGAAGCAGCTGAAAGAGGACTACTTCAAGAAAATCGAGTGCTTCGACTCCGTGGAAATCTCCGGCGTG
GAAGATCGGTTCAACGCCTCCCTGGGCACATACCACGATCTGCTGAAAATTATCAAGGACAAGGACTTCC
TGGACAATGAGGAAAACGAGGACATTCTGGAAGATATCGTGCTGACCCTGACACTGTTTGAGGACAGAGA
GATGATCGAGGAACGGCTGAAAACCTATGCCCACCTGTTCGACGACAAAGTGATGAAGCAGCTGAAGCGG
CGGAGATACACCGGCTGGGGCAGGCTGAGCCGGAAGCTGATCAACGGCATCCGGGACAAGCAGTCCGGCA
AGACAATCCTGGATTTCCTGAAGTCCGACGGCTTCGCCAACAGAAACTTCATGCAGCTGATCCACGACGA
CAGCCTGACCTTTAAAGAGGACATCCAGAAAGCCCAGGTGTCCGGCCAGGGCGATAGCCTGCACGAGCAC
ATTGCCAATCTGGCCGGCAGCCCCGCCATTAAGAAGGGCATCCTGCAGACAGTGAAGGTGGTGGACGAGC
TCGTGAAAGTGATGGGCCGGCACAAGCCCGAGAACATCGTGATCGAAATGGCCAGAGAGAACCAGACCAC
CCAGAAGGGACAGAAGAACAGCCGCGAGAGAATGAAGCGGATCGAAGAGGGCATCAAAGAGCTGGGCAGC
CAGATCCTGAAAGAACACCCCGTGGAAAACACCCAGCTGCAGAACGAGAAGCTGTACCTGTACTACCTGC
AGAATGGGCGGGATATGTACGTGGACCAGGAACTGGACATCAACCGGCTGTCCGACTACGATGTGGACCA
TATCGTGCCTCAGAGCTTTCTGAAGGACGACTCCATCGACAACAAGGTGCTGACCAGAAGCGACAAGAAC
CGGGGCAAGAGCGACAACGTGCCCTCCGAAGAGGTCGTGAAGAAGATGAAGAACTACTGGCGGCAGCTGC
TGAACGCCAAGCTGATTACCCAGAGAAAGTTCGACAATCTGACCAAGGCCGAGAGAGGCGGCCTGAGCGA
ACTGGATAAGGCCGGCTTCATCAAGAGACAGCTGGTGGAAACCCGGCAGATCACAAAGCACGTGGCACAG
ATCCTGGACTCCCGGATGAACACTAAGTACGACGAGAATGACAAGCTGATCCGGGAAGTGAAAGTGATCA
CCCTGAAGTCCAAGCTGGTGTCCGATTTCCGGAAGGATTTCCAGTTTTACAAAGTGCGCGAGATCAACAA
CTACCACCACGCCCACGACGCCTACCTGAACGCCGTCGTGGGAACCGCCCTGATCAAAAAGTACCCTAAG
CTGGAAAGCGAGTTCGTGTACGGCGACTACAAGGTGTACGACGTGCGGAAGATGATCGCCAAGAGCGAGC
AGGAAATCGGCAAGGCTACCGCCAAGTACTTCTTCTACAGCAACATCATGAACTTTTTCAAGACCGAGAT
TACCCTGGCCAACGGCGAGATCCGGAAGCGGCCTCTGATCGAGACAAACGGCGAAACCGGGGAGATCGTG
TGGGATAAGGGCCGGGATTTTGCCACCGTGCGGAAAGTGCTGAGCATGCCCCAAGTGAATATCGTGAAAA
AGACCGAGGTGCAGACAGGCGGCTTCAGCAAAGAGTCTATCCTGCCCAAGAGGAACAGCGATAAGCTGAT
CGCCAGAAAGAAGGACTGGGACCCTAAGAAGTACGGCGGCTTCGACAGCCCCACCGTGGCCTATTCTGTG
CTGGTGGTGGCCAAAGTGGAAAAGGGCAAGTCCAAGAAACTGAAGAGTGTGAAAGAGCTGCTGGGGATCA
CCATCATGGAAAGAAGCAGCTTCGAGAAGAATCCCATCGACTTTCTGGAAGCCAAGGGCTACAAAGAAGT
GAAAAAGGACCTGATCATCAAGCTGCCTAAGTACTCCCTGTTCGAGCTGGAAAACGGCCGGAAGAGAATG
CTGGCCTCTGCCGGCGAACTGCAGAAGGGAAACGAACTGGCCCTGCCCTCCAAATATGTGAACTTCCTGT
ACCTGGCCAGCCACTATGAGAAGCTGAAGGGCTCCCCCGAGGATAATGAGCAGAAACAGCTGTTTGTGGA
ACAGCACAAGCACTACCTGGACGAGATCATCGAGCAGATCAGCGAGTTCTCCAAGAGAGTGATCCTGGCC
GACGCTAATCTGGACAAAGTGCTGTCCGCCTACAACAAGCACCGGGATAAGCCCATCAGAGAGCAGGCCG
AGAATATCATCCACCTGTTTACCCTGACCAATCTGGGAGCCCCTGCCGCCTTCAAGTACTTTGACACCAC
CATCGACCGGAAGAGGTACACCAGCACCAAAGAGGTGCTGGACGCCACCCTGATCCACCAGAGCATCACC
GGCCTGTACGAGACACGGATCGACCTGTCTCAGCTGGGAGGCGACAAGCGTCCTGCTGCTACTAAGAAAG
CTGGTCAAGCTAAGAAAAAGAAAGCTAGCGGCAGCGGCGCCACCAACTTCAGCCTGCTGAAGCAGGCCGG
CGACGTGGAGGAGAACCCCGGCCCCATGGTGAGCAAGGGCGAGGAGCTGTTCACCGGGGTGGTGCCCATC
CTGGTCGAGCTGGACGGCGACGTAAACGGCCACAAGTTCAGCGTGTCCGGCGAGGGCGAGGGCGATGCCA
CCTACGGCAAGCTGACCCTGAAGTTCATCTGCACCACCGGCAAGCTGCCCGTGCCCTGGCCCACCCTCGT
GACCACCCTGACCTACGGCGTGCAGTGCTTCAGCCGCTACCCCGACCACATGAAGCAGCACGACTTCTTC
AAGTCCGCCATGCCCGAAGGCTACGTCCAGGAGCGCACCATCTTCTTCAAGGACGACGGCAACTACAAGA
CCCGCGCCGAGGTGAAGTTCGAGGGCGACACCCTGGTGAACCGCATCGAGCTGAAGGGCATCGACTTCAA
GGAGGACGGCAACATCCTGGGGCACAAGCTGGAGTACAACTACAACAGCCACAACGTCTATATCATGGCC
GACAAGCAGAAGAACGGCATCAAGGTGAACTTCAAGATCCGCCACAACATCGAGGACGGCAGCGTGCAGC
TCGCCGACCACTACCAGCAGAACACCCCCATCGGCGACGGCCCCGTGCTGCTGCCCGACAACCACTACCT
GAGCACCCAGTCCGCCCTGAGCAAAGACCCCAACGAGAAGCGCGATCACATGGTCCTGCTGGAGTTCGTG
ACCGCCGCCGGGATCACTCTCGGCATGGACGAGCTGTACAAGTAGACGCGTTAAGTCGACAATCAACCTC
TGGATTACAAAATTTGTGAAAGATTGACTGGTATTCTTAACTATGTTGCTCCTTTTACGCTATGTGGATA
CGCTGCTTTAATGCCTTTGTATCATGCTATTGCTTCCCGTATGGCTTTCATTTTCTCCTCCTTGTATAAA
TCCTGGTTGCTGTCTCTTTATGAGGAGTTGTGGCCCGTTGTCAGGCAACGTGGCGTGGTGTGCACTGTGT
TTGCTGACGCAACCCCCACTGGTTGGGGCATTGCCACCACCTGTCAGCTCCTTTCCGGGACTTTCGCTTT
CCCCCTCCCTATTGCCACGGCGGAACTCATCGCCGCCTGCCTTGCCCGCTGCTGGACAGGGGCTCGGCTG
TTGGGCACTGACAATTCCGTGGTGTTGTCGGGGAAATCATCGTCCTTTCCTTGGCTGCTCGCCTGTGTTG
CCACCTGGATTCTGCGCGGGACGTCCTTCTGCTACGTCCCTTCGGCCCTCAATCCAGCGGACCTTCCTTC
CCGCGGCCTGCTGCCGGCTCTGCGGCCTCTTCCGCGTCTTCGCCTTCGCCCTCAGACGAGTCGGATCTCC
CTTTGGGCCGCCTCCCCGCGTCGACTTTAAGACCAATGACTTACAAGGCAGCTGTAGATCTTAGCCACTT
TTTAAAAGAAAAGGGGGGACTGGAAGGGCTAATTCACTCCCAACGAAGACAAGATCTGCTTTTTGCTTGT
ACTGGGTCTCTCTGGTTAGACCAGATCTGAGCCTGGGAGCTCTCTGGCTAACTAGGGAACCCACTGCTTA
AGCCTCAATAAAGCTTGCCTTGAGTGCTTCAAGTAGTGTGTGCCCGTCTGTTGTGTGACTCTGGTAACTA
GAGATCCCTCAGACCCTTTTAGTCAGTGTGGAAAATCTCTAGCAGTACGTATAGTAGTTCATGTCATCTT
ATTATTCAGTATTTATAACTTGCAAAGAAATGAATATCAGAGAGTGAGAGGAACTTGTTTATTGCAGCTT
ATAATGGTTACAAATAAAGCAATAGCATCACAAATTTCACAAATAAAGCATTTTTTTCACTGCATTCTAG
TTGTGGTTTGTCCAAACTCATCAATGTATCTTATCATGTCTGGCTCTAGCTATCCCGCCCCTAACTCCGC
CCATCCCGCCCCTAACTCCGCCCAGTTCCGCCCATTCTCCGCCCCATGGCTGACTAATTTTTTTTATTTA
TGCAGAGGCCGAGGCCGCCTCGGCCTCTGAGCTATTCCAGAAGTAGTGAGGAGGCTTTTTTGGAGGCCTA
GGGACGTACCCAATTCGCCCTATAGTGAGTCGTATTACGCGCGCTCACTGGCCGTCGTTTTACAACGTCG
TGACTGGGAAAACCCTGGCGTTACCCAACTTAATCGCCTTGCAGCACATCCCCCTTTCGCCAGCTGGCGT
AATAGCGAAGAGGCCCGCACCGATCGCCCTTCCCAACAGTTGCGCAGCCTGAATGGCGAATGGG
[124 nt withheld, positions 8675-8798]
C
[91 nt withheld, positions 8800-8890]
A
[49 nt withheld, positions 8892-8940]
CCTTTGACGTTGGAGTCCACGTTCTTT
[37 nt withheld, positions 8968-9004]
ACCCTATCTCGGTCTATTCTTTTGATTTATAAGGGATTTTGCCGATTTCGGCCTATTGGTTAAAAAATGA
GCTGATTTAACAAAAATTTAACGCGAATTTTAACAAAATATTAACGCTTACAATTTAGGTGGCACTTTTC
GGGGAAATGTGCGCGGAACCCCTATTTGTTTATTTTTCTAAATACATTCAAATATGTATCCGCTCATGAG
ACAATAACCCTGATAAATGCTTCAATAATATTGAAAAAGGAAGAGTATGAGTATTCAACATTTCCGTGTC
GCCCTTATTCCCTTTTTTGCGGCATTTTGCCTTCCTGTTTTTGCTCACCCAGAAACGCTGGTGAAAGTAA
AAGATGCTGAAGATCAGTTGGGTGCACGAGTGGGTTACATCGAACTGGATCTCAACAGCGGTAAGATCCT
TGAGAGTTTTCGCCCCGAAGAACGTTTTCCAATGATGAGCACTTTTAAAGTTCTGCTATGTGGCGCGGTA
TTATCCCGTATTGACGCCGGGCAAGAGCAACTCGGTCGCCGCATACACTATTCTCAGAATGACTTGGTTG
AGTACTCACCAGTCACAGAAAAGCATCTTACGGATGGCATGACAGTAAGAGAATTATGCAGTGCTGCCAT
AACCATGAGTGATAACACTGCGGCCAACTTACTTCTGACAACGATCGGAGGACCGAAGGAGCTAACCGCT
TTTTTGCACAACATGGGGGATCATGTAACTCGCCTTGATCGTTGGGAACCGGAGCTGAATGAAGCCATAC
CAAACGACGAGCGTGACACCACGATGCCTGTAGCAATGGCAACAACGTTGCGCAAACTATTAACTGGCGA
ACTACTTACTCTAGCTTCCCGGCAACAATTAATAGACTGGATGGAGGCGGATAAAGTTGCAGGACCACTT
CTGCGCTCGGCCCTTCCGGCTGGCTGGTTTATTGCTGATAAATCTGGAGCCGGTGAGCGTGGGTCTCGCG
GTATCATTGCAGCACTGGGGCCAGATGGTAAGCCCTCCCGTATCGTAGTTATCTACACGACGGGGAGTCA
GGCAACTATGGATGAACGAAATAGACAGATCGCTGAGATAGGTGCCTCACTGATTAAGCATTGGTAACTG
TCAGACCAAGTTTACTCATATATACTTTAGATTGATTTAAAACTTCATTTTTAATTTAAAAGGATCTAGG
TGAAGATCCTTTTTGATAATCTCATGACCAAAATCCCTTAACGTGAGTTTTCGTTCCACTGAGCGTCAGA
CCCCGTAGAAAAGATCAAAGGATCTTCTTGAGATCCTTTTTTTCTGCGCGTAATCTGCTGCTTGCAAACA
AAAAAACCACCGCTACCAGCGGTGGTTTGTTTGCCGGATCAAGAGCTACCAACTCTTTTTCCGAAGGTAA
CTGGCTTCAGCAGAGCGCAGATACCAAATACTGTTCTTCTAGTGTAGCCGTAGTTAGGCCACCACTTCAA
GAACTCTGTAGCACCGCCTACATACCTCGCTCTGCTAATCCTGTTACCAGTGGCTGCTGCCAGTGGCGAT
AAGTCGTGTCTTACCGGGTTGGACTCAAGACGATAGTTACCGGATAAGGCGCAGCGGTCGGGCTGAACGG
GGGGTTCGTGCACACAGCCCAGCTTGGAGCGAACGACCTACACCGAACTGAGATACCTACAGCGTGAGCT
ATGAGAAAGCGCCACGCTTCCCGAAGGGAGAAAGGCGGACAGGTATCCGGTAAGCGGCAGGGTCGGAACA
GGAGAGCGCACGAGGGAGCTTCCAGGGGGAAACGCCTGGTATCTTTATAGTCCTGTCGGGTTTCGCCACC
TCTGACTTGAGCGTCGATTTTTGTGATGCTCGTCAGGGGGGCGGAGCCTATGGAAAAACGCCAGCAACGC
GGCCTTTTTACGGTTCCTGGCCTTTTGCTGGCCTTTTGCTCACATGTTCTTTCCTGCGTTATCCCCTGAT
TCTGTGGATAACCGTATTACCGCCTTTGAGTGAGCTGATACCGCTCGCCGCAGCCGAACGACCGAGCGCA
GCGAGTCAGTGAGCGAGGAAGCGGAAGAGCGCCCAATACGCAAACCGCCTCTCCCCGCGCGTTGGCCGAT
TCATTAATGCAGCTGGCACGACAGGTTTCCCGACTGGAAAGCGGGCAGTGAGCGCAACGCAATTAATGTG
AGTTAGCTCACTCATTAGGCACCCCAGGCTTTACACTTTATGCTTCCGGCTCGTATGTTGTGTGGAATTG
TGAGCGGATAACAATTTCACACAGGAAACAGCTATGACCATGATTACGCCAAGCGCGCAATTAACCCTCA
CTAAAGGGAACAAAAGCTGGAGCTGCAAGC
Features (pLannotate 1.2.2; 28 found; start..end, strand, type, name):
      5..231     +  promoter       RSV promoter: Rous sarcoma virus enhancer/promoter
    232..412     +  LTR            5' LTR (truncated): truncated 5' long terminal repeat (LTR) from HIV-1
    459..584     +  misc_feature   HIV-1 Ψ: packaging signal of human immunodeficiency virus type 1
    568..931     +  CDS            HIV-1 gag (fragment): gag protein from human immunodeficiency virus 1; gag
   1077..1310    +  misc_feature   RRE: The Rev response element (RRE) of HIV-1 allows for Rev-dependent mRNA export from the nucleus to the cytoplasm.
   1406..1449    -  misc_RNA       tracrRNA (fragment): trans-activating CRISPR RNA for the Streptococcus pyogenes CRISPR/Cas9 system
   1497..1737    -  promoter       U6 promoter: RNA polymerase III promoter for human U6 snRNA
   1744..1861    +  misc_feature   cPPT/CTS: central polypurine tract and central termination sequence of HIV-1
   1930..2141    +  promoter       EF-1α core promoter: core promoter for human elongation factor EF-1α
   2245..3846    +  CDS            Cas9(N): N-terminal portion of Streptococcus pyogenes Cas9 (Zetsche et al., 2015)
   3847..6345    +  CDS            Cas9(C): C-terminal portion of Streptococcus pyogenes Cas9 (Zetsche et al., 2015)
   6466..7182    +  CDS            EGFP: EGFP is a basic (constitutively fluorescent) green fluorescent protein published in 1996, derived from Aequorea victoria. It is reported to be a rapidly-maturing weak dimer with moderate acid sensitivity.
   7201..7789    +  misc_feature   WPRE: woodchuck hepatitis virus posttranscriptional regulatory element
   7840..7859    +  misc_feature   cPPT/CTS (fragment): central polypurine tract and central termination sequence of HIV-1
   7861..8094    +  LTR            3' LTR (ΔU3): self-inactivating 3' long terminal repeat (LTR) from HIV-1
   8172..8293    +  polyA_signal   SV40 poly(A) signal: SV40 polyadenylation signal
   8333..8468    +  rep_origin     SV40 ori: SV40 origin of replication
   8489..8507    -  promoter       T7 promoter: promoter for bacteriophage T7 RNA polymerase
   8515..8670    +  CDS            lacZα (fragment): LacZα fragment of β-galactosidase; lacZ fragment
   8675..9103    +  rep_origin     f1 ori (sequence partly withheld): f1 bacteriophage origin of replication; arrow indicates direction of (+) strand synthesis
   9156..9260    +  promoter       AmpR promoter: bla
   9261..10121   +  CDS            AmpR: β-lactamase; bla; confers resistance to ampicillin, carbenicillin, and related antibiotics
  10292..10880   +  rep_origin     ori: high-copy-number ColE1/pMB1/pBR322/pUC origin of replication
  11063..11155   +  CDS            lacI (fragment): lac repressor; lacI; The lac repressor binds to the lac operator to inhibit transcription in E. coli. This inhibition can be relieved by adding lactose or isopropyl-β-D-thiogalactopyranoside (IPTG).
  11168..11189   +  protein_bind   CAP binding site: CAP binding activates transcription in the presence of cAMP. E. coli catabolite activator protein
  11204..11234   +  promoter       lac promoter: promoter for the E. coli lac operon
  11238..11260   +  protein_bind   lac operator (fragment): The lac repressor binds to the lac operator to inhibit transcription in E. coli. This inhibition can be relieved by adding lactose or isopropyl-β-D-thiogalactopyranoside (IPTG). lac repressor encoded by lacI
  11303..11321   +  promoter       T3 promoter: promoter for bacteriophage T3 RNA polymerase
