[The description below was written by a language model from this plasmid's Addgene catalogue record and pLannotate feature annotations shown in this document.]
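Description:
AAVS1_gRNA is an all-in-one lentiviral CRISPR plasmid built on the Lenti-Cas9-gRNA-GFP backbone, carrying a guide RNA directed against the human AAVS1 locus together with Streptococcus pyogenes Cas9 and an EGFP marker. It is a third-generation transfer vector. An RSV promoter fused to a truncated HIV-1 5' LTR drives Tat-independent production of the viral genome. This is followed by the Ψ packaging signal with a gag fragment, the Rev response element for nuclear export of unspliced RNA, and a cPPT/CTS. The 3' LTR carries the ΔU3 deletion that makes the integrated provirus self-inactivating. In bacteria the roughly 11.3 kb plasmid is maintained through a high-copy ColE1/pUC-type origin and ampicillin resistance. An f1 origin, an SV40 origin and poly(A) signal, and residual lac, T7 and T3 elements also remain in the backbone.

Two expression units sit within the viral genome. A human U6 Pol III promoter, oriented opposite to the viral transcript, drives the AAVS1 guide fused to the Cas9 scaffold, which the annotation detects as a tracrRNA fragment. Downstream, an EF-1α core promoter drives Cas9, annotated as adjoining N- and C-terminal portions that together form one contiguous coding region. EGFP follows Cas9, and a WPRE enhances transcript expression. The feature table does not annotate the element linking Cas9 to EGFP, so how the two are co-expressed is not stated. There is no drug selection marker for mammalian cells, so transduced cells are identified or sorted by green fluorescence. The record states the purpose only as targeting AAVS1. Because this locus is widely regarded as a safe-harbour site, such guides commonly serve as cutting controls in CRISPR experiments.
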