Addgene plasmid #196139: AAVS1_gRNA
Purpose: gRNA targeting the AAVS1 locus in a third generation Cas9 backbone with GFP
Depositing lab: Jason Sheltzer. Depositing organization: Cold Spring Harbor Laboratory. Publication: Oncogene-like addiction to aneuploidy in human cancers. Girish V, Lakhani AA, Thompson SL, Scaduto CM, Brown LM, Hagenson RA, Sausville EL, Mendelson BE, Kandikuppa PK, Lukow DA, Yuan ML, Stevens EC, Lee SN, Schukken KM, Akalu SM, Vasudevan A, Zou C, Salovska B, Li W, Smith JC, Taylor AM, Martienssen RA, Liu Y, Sun R, Sheltzer JM. Science. 2023 Jul 6:eadg4521. doi: 10.1126/science.adg4521. PubMed 37410869.
Backbone
  Vector backbone: Lenti-Cas9-gRNA-GFP
  Vector type: Mammalian Expression, Lentiviral, CRISPR
  Selectable markers: EGFP
Growth in bacteria
  Bacterial resistance: Ampicillin, 100 μg/mL
  Growth temperature: 37°C
  Growth strain: NEB Stable
  Copy number: High Copy
Gene/Insert
  Gene/Insert name: AAVS1 gRNA
  gRNA/shRNA sequence: GGCGCTGATACCGTCGGCGT
  Species: H. sapiens (human)
  Cloning method: Restriction Enzyme; 5′ cloning site unknown (unknown if destroyed); 3′ cloning site unknown (unknown if destroyed)
  Sequencing primers: 5′ unknown
Terms and licenses: Academic/Nonprofit Terms; Industry Terms: Not Available to Industry
How to cite: AAVS1_gRNA was a gift from Jason Sheltzer (Addgene plasmid # 196139 ; http://n2t.net/addgene:196139 ; RRID:Addgene_196139)
